Addgene plasmid #114810: AT1G66830 X005_pECIA14
Purpose: Prey vector AT1G66830 X005_pECIA14 should be used with bait vector AT1G66830 X005_pECIA2.
Depositing lab: Youssef Belkhadir. Depositing organization: Gregor Mendel Institute of Molecular Plant Biology. Publication: An extracellular network of Arabidopsis leucine-rich repeat receptor kinases. Smakowska-Luzan E, Mott GA, Parys K, Stegmann M, Howton TC, Layeghifard M, Neuhold J, Lehner A, Kong J, Grunwald K, Weinberger N, Satbhai SB, Mayer D, Busch W, Madalinski M, Stolt-Bergner P, Provart NJ, Mukhtar MS, Zipfel C, Desveaux D, Guttman DS, Belkhadir Y. Nature. 2018 Jan 18;553(7688):342-346. doi: 10.1038/nature25184. Epub 2018 Jan 10. PubMed 29320478.
Backbone
  Vector backbone: pECIA14
  Backbone manufacturer: Chris Garcia (Addgene plasmid # 47051)
  Vector type: Insect Expression
Growth in bacteria
  Bacterial resistance: Ampicillin, 100 μg/mL
  Growth temperature: 37°C
  Growth strain: DH5alpha
  Copy number: High Copy
Gene/Insert
  Gene/Insert name: AT1G66830
  Species: A. thaliana (mustard weed)
  Entrez Gene: AT1G66830 (a.k.a. AT1G66830, F4N21.23, F4N21_23)
  Promoter: Metallothionein (Copper-Inducible)
  Cloning method: Ligation Independent Cloning
Terms and licenses: Academic/Nonprofit Terms; Industry Terms: Not Available to Industry
Depositor comments: Plasmid for secreted expression in Drosophila cell culture by induction via CuSO4. Insert is an extracellular domain of indicated LRR-RK, C-terminally tagged with Pentameric rat COMP helix, Alkaline Phosphatase (human, placental), Flag, and hexahistidine tags. Insert Protein Sequence: SLNDQGLALLSFKQSIQNQSDSVFTNWNSSDSNPCSWQGVTCNYDMRVVSIRLPNKRLSGSLDPSIGSLLSLRHINLRDNDFQGKLPVELFGLKGLQSLVLSGNSFSGFVPEEIGSLKSLMTLDLSENSFNGSISLSLIPCKKLKTLVLSKNSFSGDLPTGLGSNLVHLRTLNLSFNRLTGTIPEDVGSLENLKGTLDLSHNFFSGMIPTSLGNLPELLYVDLSYNNLSGPIPKFNVLLNAGPNAFQGNPFLCGLPIKISCSTRNTQVVPSQLYTRRANHHS
How to cite: AT1G66830 X005_pECIA14 was a gift from Youssef Belkhadir (Addgene plasmid # 114810 ; http://n2t.net/addgene:114810 ; RRID:Addgene_114810)
