[The description below was written by a language model from this plasmid's Addgene catalogue record and pLannotate feature annotations shown in this document.]
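Description:
AT1G66830 X005_pECIA14 is an insect-cell expression plasmid built on the pECIA14 backbone and designed for secreted production of a plant receptor ectodomain in Drosophila cell culture. It is propagated in E. coli as a high-copy plasmid through a ColE1/pUC-type origin and selected with ampicillin via the β-lactamase gene and its own promoter. The sequenced record is about 6.1 kb. It also carries remnants of pUC/pBR322-derived cloning sequence (fragments of lacZα, lacI, rop, bom and the lac promoter/operator), which appear to be backbone leftovers rather than functional parts of the expression cassette.

The payload is driven by the Drosophila metallothionein promoter, which is induced with copper sulfate. Downstream, a Drosophila BiP signal sequence directs the product into the secretory pathway. It is followed by the extracellular domain of the Arabidopsis thaliana leucine-rich repeat receptor kinase AT1G66830, inserted by ligation-independent cloning. The ectodomain is fused at its C-terminus to the pentamerising coiled-coil helix of rat COMP, human placental alkaline phosphatase, a FLAG epitope and, according to the depositor, a hexahistidine tag, which the feature table does not separately annotate. An SV40 polyadenylation signal lies after the cassette.

The COMP helix assembles the secreted protein into pentamers, raising avidity so that weak ectodomain interactions can be detected, and the alkaline phosphatase provides an enzymatic readout. The construct serves as the "prey" in an extracellular interaction assay and is meant to be paired with the corresponding pECIA2 bait vector. It was deposited in connection with a study mapping the extracellular interaction network of Arabidopsis LRR receptor kinases.
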