Features (pLannotate 1.2.2; 19 found; start..end, strand, type, name):
     67..102     +  CDS            rop (fragment): Rop protein, which maintains plasmids at low copy number; rop
    204..303     +  misc_feature   bom (fragment): basis of mobility region from pBR322
    309..466     -  CDS            lacZα (fragment): LacZα fragment of β-galactosidase; lacZ fragment
    468..894     +  promoter       MT promoter: Drosophila metallothionein promoter
    900..1811    +  CDS            Y1668_ARATH (fragment): Experimental evidence at transcript level: Swiss-Prot protein existence level 2. From Arabidopsis thaliana (Mouse-ear cress).
    912..965     +  sig_peptide    BiP signal sequence: Drosophila BiP signal sequence
   1848..2027    +  CDS            Comp (fragment): COMP_RAT - Experimental evidence at protein level: Swiss-Prot protein existence level 1. May play a role in the structural integrity of cartilage via its interaction with other extracellular matrix proteins such as the collagens and fibronectin. Can mediate the interaction of chondrocytes with the cartilage extracellular matrix through interaction with cell surface integrin receptors. Could play a role in the pathogenesis of osteoarthritis. Potent suppressor of apoptosis in both primary chondrocytes and transformed cells. Suppresses apoptosis by blocking the activation of caspase-3 and by indu
   2015..3467    +  CDS            SEAP (fragment): secreted alkaline phosphatase from human placenta The natural enzyme has a C-terminal transmembrane sequence that is replaced by a GPI anchor.
   3504..3533    +  CDS            2xFLAG (fragment): two tandem FLAG® epitope tags
   3639..3773    -  polyA_signal   SV40 poly(A) signal: SV40 polyadenylation signal
   3796..3880    -  CDS            large T antigen (fragment): large T antigen from SV40 (simian virus 40)
   3880..3904    +  misc_feature   MCS (fragment): pUC18/19 multiple cloning site
   3941..3957    -  protein_bind   lac operator: The lac repressor binds to the lac operator to inhibit transcription in E. coli. This inhibition can be relieved by adding lactose or isopropyl-β-D-thiogalactopyranoside (IPTG). lac repressor encoded by lacI
   3965..3995    -  promoter       lac promoter: promoter for the E. coli lac operon
   4010..4031    -  protein_bind   CAP binding site: CAP binding activates transcription in the presence of cAMP. E. coli catabolite activator protein
   4044..4136    -  CDS            lacI (fragment): lac repressor; lacI; The lac repressor binds to the lac operator to inhibit transcription in E. coli. This inhibition can be relieved by adding lactose or isopropyl-β-D-thiogalactopyranoside (IPTG).
   4319..4907    -  rep_origin     ori: high-copy-number ColE1/pMB1/pBR322/pUC origin of replication
   5078..5938    -  CDS            AmpR: β-lactamase; bla; confers resistance to ampicillin, carbenicillin, and related antibiotics
   5939..6043    -  promoter       AmpR promoter: bla
>Addgene plasmid #114810 | AT1G66830 X005_pECIA14 | addgene full sequence | sequence record 237787 | Addgene NGS Result
GTCTAAGAAACCATTATTATCATGACATTAACCTATAAAAATAGGCGTATCACGAGGCCCTTTCGTCTCG
CGCGTTTCGGTGATGACGGTGAAAACCTCTGACACATGCAGCTCCCGGAGACGGTCACAGCTTGTCTGTA
AGCGGATGCCGGGAGCAGACAAGCCCGTCAGGGCGCGTCAGCGGGTGTTGGCGGGTGTCGGGGCTGGCTT
AACTATGCGGCATCAGAGCAGATTGTACTGAGAGTGCACCATATGCGGTGTGAAATACCGCACAGATGCG
TAAGGAGAAAATACCGCATCAGGCGCCATTCGCCATTCAGGCTGCGCAACTGTTGGGAAGGGCGATCGGT
GCGGGCCTCTTCGCTATTACGCCAGCTGGCGAAAGGGGGATGTGCTGCAAGGCGATTAAGTTGGGTAACG
CCAGGGTTTTCCCAGTCACGACGTTGTAAAACGACGGCCAGTGAATTAATTCGTTGCAGGACAGGATGTG
GTGCCCGATGTGACTAGCTCTTTGCTGCAGGCCGTCCTATCCTCTGGTTCCGATAAGAGACCCAGAACTC
CGGCCCCCCACCGCCCACCGCCACCCCCATACATATGTGGTACGCAAGTAAGAGTGCCTGCGCATGCCCC
ATGTGCCCCACCAAGAGCTTTGCATCCCATACAAGTCCCCAAAGTGGAGAACCGAACCAATTCTTCGCGG
GCAGAACAAAAGCTTCTGCACACGTCTCCACTCGAATTTGGAGCCGGCCGGCGTGTGCAAAAGAGGTGAA
TCGAACGAAAGACCCGTGTGTAAAGCCGCGTTTCCAAAATGTATAAAACCGAGAGCATCTGGCCAATGTG
CATCAGTTGTGGTCAGCAGCAAAATCAAGTGAATCATCTCAGTGCAACTAAAGGGGGGATCCGATCTCAA
TATGAAGTTATGCATATTACTGGCCGTCGTGGCCTTTGTTGGCCTCTCGCTCGGGTCTCTAAACGATCAA
GGTCTTGCTCTTCTTTCCTTTAAACAATCCATACAAAACCAGAGTGACTCTGTTTTTACCAATTGGAACT
CTTCAGATTCAAACCCTTGTTCTTGGCAAGGTGTTACATGTAATTATGATATGAGAGTTGTCTCGATTCG
TCTTCCTAATAAACGTCTTTCGGGTTCTCTTGATCCATCCATTGGAAGTCTCTTGTCCCTTCGTCACATT
AACCTAAGAGACAATGACTTTCAAGGGAAGTTACCTGTGGAACTCTTTGGACTTAAAGGGCTTCAAAGCT
TGGTGCTTTCTGGAAATTCTTTTTCCGGGTTTGTCCCAGAAGAGATTGGTAGCTTGAAGAGTCTAATGAC
TCTGGATCTTTCGGAGAATTCTTTCAACGGTTCGATTTCTTTGTCGCTTATTCCATGCAAGAAGCTGAAA
ACGCTTGTTCTTAGCAAGAACAGTTTCTCTGGAGATCTTCCAACAGGGTTAGGTTCTAACTTGGTTCATC
TTCGGACACTGAATCTTTCTTTCAATCGCTTGACTGGAACGATCCCCGAAGATGTAGGAAGTCTGGAGAA
TCTGAAAGGTACACTTGATCTTTCTCATAACTTCTTCTCAGGTATGATTCCAACAAGTCTTGGAAATCTC
CCTGAGCTTCTCTATGTCGATCTTTCTTACAATAATCTCAGTGGTCCGATACCAAAATTCAACGTTCTGT
TGAATGCCGGTCCAAATGCTTTCCAAGGGAACCCTTTCCTCTGTGGATTACCGATAAAGATTTCTTGCAG
CACAAGAAACACACAAGTAGTTCCTTCTCAACTATATACAAGAAGAGCCAACCATCATTCTCTGGAGGTG
CTGTTCCAGGGACCAAGCGGCAATCCCGGCGGCGATCTGGCCCCCCAGATGCTGCGCGAGCTGCAGGAGA
CCAATGCCGCCCTGCAGGACGTGCGCGAGCTGCTGCGCCACCGCGTGAAGGAGATCACCTTCCTGAAGAA
CACCGTGATGGAGTGCGACGCCTGCGGCATGCAGCCCTCTAGAGGCTCCGGCTCCATCATCCCAGTTGAG
GAGGAGAACCCGGACTTCTGGAACCGCGAGGCAGCCGAGGCCCTGGGTGCCGCCAAGAAGCTGCAGCCTG
CACAGACAGCCGCCAAGAACCTCATCATCTTCCTGGGCGATGGGATGGGGGTGTCTACGGTGACAGCTGC
CAGGATCCTAAAAGGGCAGAAGAAGGACAAACTGGGGCCTGAGATACCCCTGGCCATGGACCGCTTCCCA
TATGTGGCTCTGTCCAAGACATACAATGTAGACAAACATGTGCCAGACAGTGGAGCCACAGCCACGGCCT
ACCTGTGCGGGGTCAAGGGCAACTTCCAGACCATTGGCTTGAGTGCAGCCGCCCGCTTTAACCAGTGCAA
CACGACACGCGGCAACGAGGTCATCTCCGTGATGAATCGGGCCAAGAAAGCAGGGAAGTCAGTGGGAGTG
GTAACCACCACACGAGTGCAGCACGCCTCGCCAGCCGGCACCTACGCCCACACGGTGAACCGCAACTGGT
ACTCGGACGCCGACGTGCCTGCCTCGGCCCGCCAGGAGGGGTGCCAGGACATCGCTACGCAGCTCATCTC
CAACATGGACATTGACGTGATCCTAGGTGGAGGCCGAAAGTACATGTTTCGCATGGGAACCCCAGACCCT
GAGTACCCAGATGACTACAGCCAAGGTGGGACCAGGCTGGACGGGAAGAATCTGGTGCAGGAATGGCTGG
CGAAGCGCCAGGGTGCCCGGTATGTGTGGAACCGCACTGAGCTCATGCAGGCTTCCCTGGACCCGTCTGT
GACCCATCTCATGGGTCTCTTTGAGCCTGGAGACATGAAATACGAGATCCACCGAGACTCCACACTGGAC
CCCTCCCTGATGGAGATGACAGAGGCTGCCCTGCGCCTGCTGAGCAGGAACCCCCGCGGCTTCTTCCTCT
TCGTGGAGGGTGGTCGCATCGACCATGGTCATCATGAAAGCAGGGCTTACCGGGCACTGACTGAGACGAT
CATGTTCGACGACGCCATTGAGAGGGCGGGCCAGCTCACCAGCGAGGAGGACACGCTGAGCCTCGTCACT
GCCGACCACTCCCACGTCTTCTCCTTCGGAGGCTACCCCCTGCGAGGGAGCTCCATCTTCGGGCTGGCCC
CTGGCAAGGCCCGGGACAGGAAGGCCTACACGGTCCTCCTATACGGAAACGGTCCAGGCTATGTGCTCAA
GGACGGCGCCCGGCCGGATGTTACCGAGAGCGAGAGCGGGAGCCCCGAGTATCGGCAGCAGTCAGCAGTG
CCCCTGGACGAAGAGACCCACGCAGGCGAGGACGTGGCGGTGTTCGCGCGCGGCCCGCAGGCGCACCTGG
TTCACGGCGTGCAGGAGCAGACCTTCATAGCGCACGTCATGGCCTTCGCCGCCTGCCTGGAGCCCTACAC
CGCCTGCGACCTGGCGCCCCCCGCCGGCACCACCGACGCCGCGCACCCGGGTTCTAGAGGAAGCACCTCC
GGCGATAACGATTACAAGGATGATGATGATAAGGCCAGCGGCACCGGTCATCATCACCATCACCATTGAG
TTTAAACCCGCTGATCAGCCTCGACTGTGCCTTCTAAGGCCTGAGCTCGCTGATCAGCCTCGATCGAGGA
TCCAGACATGATAAGATACATTGATGAGTTTGGACAAACCACAACTAGAATGCAGTGAAAAAAATGCTTT
ATTTGTGAAATTTGTGATGCTATTGCTTTATTTGTAACCATTATAAGCTGCAATAAACAAGTTAACAACA
ACAATTGCATTCATTTTATGTTTCAGGTTCAGGGGGAGGTGTGGGAGGTTTTTTAAAGCAAGTAAAACCT
CTACAAATGTGGTATGGCTGATTATGATCAGTCGACCTGCAGGCATGCAAGCTTGGCGTAATCATGGTCA
TAGCTGTTTCCTGTGTGAAATTGTTATCCGCTCACAATTCCACACAACATACGAGCCGGAAGCATAAAGT
GTAAAGCCTGGGGTGCCTAATGAGTGAGCTAACTCACATTAATTGCGTTGCGCTCACTGCCCGCTTTCCA
GTCGGGAAACCTGTCGTGCCAGCTGCATTAATGAATCGGCCAACGCGCGGGGAGAGGCGGTTTGCGTATT
GGGCGCTCTTCCGCTTCCTCGCTCACTGACTCGCTGCGCTCGGTCGTTCGGCTGCGGCGAGCGGTATCAG
CTCACTCAAAGGCGGTAATACGGTTATCCACAGAATCAGGGGATAACGCAGGAAAGAACATGTGAGCAAA
AGGCCAGCAAAAGGCCAGGAACCGTAAAAAGGCCGCGTTGCTGGCGTTTTTCCATAGGCTCCGCCCCCCT
GACGAGCATCACAAAAATCGACGCTCAAGTCAGAGGTGGCGAAACCCGACAGGACTATAAAGATACCAGG
CGTTTCCCCCTGGAAGCTCCCTCGTGCGCTCTCCTGTTCCGACCCTGCCGCTTACCGGATACCTGTCCGC
CTTTCTCCCTTCGGGAAGCGTGGCGCTTTCTCATAGCTCACGCTGTAGGTATCTCAGTTCGGTGTAGGTC
GTTCGCTCCAAGCTGGGCTGTGTGCACGAACCCCCCGTTCAGCCCGACCGCTGCGCCTTATCCGGTAACT
ATCGTCTTGAGTCCAACCCGGTAAGACACGACTTATCGCCACTGGCAGCAGCCACTGGTAACAGGATTAG
CAGAGCGAGGTATGTAGGCGGTGCTACAGAGTTCTTGAAGTGGTGGCCTAACTACGGCTACACTAGAAGA
ACAGTATTTGGTATCTGCGCTCTGCTGAAGCCAGTTACCTTCGGAAAAAGAGTTGGTAGCTCTTGATCCG
GCAAACAAACCACCGCTGGTAGCGGTGGTTTTTTTGTTTGCAAGCAGCAGATTACGCGCAGAAAAAAAGG
ATCTCAAGAAGATCCTTTGATCTTTTCTACGGGGTCTGACGCTCAGTGGAACGAAAACTCACGTTAAGGG
ATTTTGGTCATGAGATTATCAAAAAGGATCTTCACCTAGATCCTTTTAAATTAAAAATGAAGTTTTAAAT
CAATCTAAAGTATATATGAGTAAACTTGGTCTGACAGTTACCAATGCTTAATCAGTGAGGCACCTATCTC
AGCGATCTGTCTATTTCGTTCATCCATAGTTGCCTGACTCCCCGTCGTGTAGATAACTACGATACGGGAG
GGCTTACCATCTGGCCCCAGTGCTGCAATGATACCGCGAGACCCACGCTCACCGGCTCCAGATTTATCAG
CAATAAACCAGCCAGCCGGAAGGGCCGAGCGCAGAAGTGGTCCTGCAACTTTATCCGCCTCCATCCAGTC
TATTAATTGTTGCCGGGAAGCTAGAGTAAGTAGTTCGCCAGTTAATAGTTTGCGCAACGTTGTTGCCATT
GCTACAGGCATCGTGGTGTCACGCTCGTCGTTTGGTATGGCTTCATTCAGCTCCGGTTCCCAACGATCAA
GGCGAGTTACATGATCCCCCATGTTGTGCAAAAAAGCGGTTAGCTCCTTCGGTCCTCCGATCGTTGTCAG
AAGTAAGTTGGCCGCAGTGTTATCACTCATGGTTATGGCAGCACTGCATAATTCTCTTACTGTCATGCCA
TCCGTAAGATGCTTTTCTGTGACTGGTGAGTACTCAACCAAGTCATTCTGAGAATAGTGTATGCGGCGAC
CGAGTTGCTCTTGCCCGGCGTCAATACGGGATAATACCGCGCCACATAGCAGAACTTTAAAAGTGCTCAT
CATTGGAAAACGTTCTTCGGGGCGAAAACTCTCAAGGATCTTACCGCTGTTGAGATCCAGTTCGATGTAA
CCCACTCGTGCACCCAACTGATCTTCAGCATCTTTTACTTTCACCAGCGTTTCTGGGTGAGCAAAAACAG
GAAGGCAAAATGCCGCAAAAAAGGGAATAAGGGCGACACGGAAATGTTGAATACTCATACTCTTCCTTTT
TCAATATTATTGAAGCATTTATCAGGGTTATTGTCTCATGAGCGGATACATATTTGAATGTATTTAGAAA
AATAAACAAATAGGGGTTCCGCGCACATTTCCCCGAAAAGTGCCACCTGAC
